Addgene plasmid #162955: C514-E13: attB5r-RU5u-His6-GST-nostop-attB1r
Purpose: Gateway attB5r/attB1r entry clone for generation of N-terminal FLAG-tagged fusion proteins
Depositing lab: Dominic Esposito. Depositing organization: National Cancer Institute (NCI). Publication: Combinatorial assembly of clone libraries using site-specific recombination. Wall VE, Garvey LA, Mehalko JL, Procter LV, Esposito D. Methods Mol Biol. 2014;1116:193-208. doi: 10.1007/978-1-62703-764-8_14. PubMed 24395366.
Backbone
  Vector backbone: pDonr235
  Vector type: Synthetic Biology
Growth in bacteria
  Bacterial resistance: Spectinomycin, 50 μg/mL
  Growth temperature: 37°C
  Growth strain: DH5alpha
  Copy number: High Copy
Gene/Insert
  Gene/Insert name: His6-Glutathione-S-transferase fusion tag with upstream HTLV RU5 5' UTR
  Species: Synthetic
  Cloning method: Gateway Cloning
Terms and licenses: Academic/Nonprofit Terms; Industry Terms: Not Available to Industry
How to cite: C514-E13: attB5r-RU5u-His6-GST-nostop-attB1r was a gift from Dominic Esposito (Addgene plasmid # 162955 ; http://n2t.net/addgene:162955 ; RRID:Addgene_162955)
