[The description below was written by a language model from this plasmid's Addgene catalogue record and pLannotate feature annotations shown in this document.]
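Description:
C514-E13: attB5r-RU5u-His6-GST-nostop-attB1r is a small (about 3.7 kb) Gateway entry clone built on the pDonr235 backbone and intended as a modular part for multisite combinatorial assembly of expression constructs. It is propagated in E. coli from a high-copy ColE1/pUC-type origin and selected with spectinomycin through the aadA (SmR) aminoglycoside adenylyltransferase gene. Upstream of this marker are fragments of a class 1 integron Pc promoter and of a gentamicin acetyltransferase gene, which look like remnants of the cassette the marker came from. The rrnB T1 and T2 terminators flank the cloning region and insulate it from read-through transcription, and a T7 promoter lies downstream of the insert on the opposite strand.

The payload sits between two Gateway recombination sites annotated as attR5 (reverse orientation) and attR1, corresponding to the attB5r/attB1r-derived flanks in the construct name. Their specificities let the element be placed directly upstream of an attL1-flanked gene of interest in a multi-fragment LR reaction. The insert consists of a truncated HTLV-1 5' LTR segment (the RU5 region), used here as a 5' untranslated leader that is generally included to enhance expression in mammalian cells. This is followed by a His6 affinity tag and Schistosoma japonicum glutathione S-transferase. As the "nostop" in the name indicates, the reading frame lacks a stop codon so that it can continue across the att site into the downstream coding sequence, yielding an N-terminal His6-GST fusion suited to nickel or glutathione affinity purification. No promoter for the fusion is present in this clone; it would be supplied by another entry clone or the destination vector. The catalogue purpose line mentions N-terminal FLAG-tagged fusions, but the name, the insert description and the feature table all indicate His6-GST, and no FLAG tag is annotated.
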