Features (pLannotate 1.2.2; 13 found; start..end, strand, type, name):
     54..97      +  terminator     rrnB T1 terminator: Escherichia coli rrnB; transcription terminator T1 from the E. coli rrnB gene
    185..306     -  protein_bind   attR5: mutant version of attR; recombination site for the Gateway® LR reaction LR Clonase™
    312..580     +  LTR            5' LTR (truncated): truncated 5' long terminal repeat (LTR) from human T-cell leukemia virus (HTLV) type 1
    593..610     +  CDS            7xHis (fragment): 6xHis affinity tag
    615..1265    +  CDS            GST: glutathione S-transferase from Schistosoma japonicum
   1289..1413    +  protein_bind   attR1: mutant version of attR; recombination site for the Gateway® LR reaction LR Clonase™
   1486..1504    -  promoter       T7 promoter: promoter for bacteriophage T7 RNA polymerase
   1574..1596    +  misc_feature   MCS (fragment): pUC18/19 multiple cloning site
   1688..1711    +  promoter       Pc promoter (fragment): intI1 (promoter lies within the coding sequence); class 1 integron promoter
   1887..1943    +  CDS            GmR (fragment): gentamycin acetyltransferase; aacC1; confers resistance to gentamycin
   1950..2741    +  CDS            SmR: aminoglycoside adenylyltransferase (Murphy, 1985); aadA; confers resistance to spectinomycin and streptomycin
   2834..3422    +  rep_origin     ori: high-copy-number ColE1/pMB1/pBR322/pUC origin of replication
   3557..3584    -  terminator     rrnB T2 terminator: transcription terminator T2 from the E. coli rrnB gene
>Addgene plasmid #162955 | C514-E13: attB5r-RU5u-His6-GST-nostop-attB1r | addgene full sequence | sequence record 330597 | Addgene NGS Result
CCGCTCCCGGCGGATTTGTCCTACTCAGGAGAGCGTTCACCGACAAACAACAGATAAAACGAAAGGCCCA
GTCTTCCGACTGAGCCTTTCGTTTTATTTGATGCCTGGCAGTTCCCTACTCTCGCGTTAACGCTACCATG
GAGCTCGAATTCTACAGTCACTAATACCATCTAAGTAGTTGATTCATAGTGACTGCATATGTTGTGTTTT
ACAGTATTATGTAGTCTGTTTTTTATGCAAAATCTAATTTAATATATTGATATTTATATCATTTTACGTT
TCTCGTTCAACTTTTGTATACAAAGTGGCGAGGGGCTCGCATCTCTCCTTCACGCGCCCGCCGCCCTACC
TGAGGCCGCCATCCACGCCGGTTGAGTCGCGTTCTGCCGCCTCCCGCCTGTGGTGCCTCCTGAACTGCGT
CCGCCGTCTAGGTAAGTTTAAAGCTCAGGTCGAGACCGGGCCTTTGTCCGGCGCTCCCTTGGAGCCTACC
TAGACTCAGCCGGCTCTCCACGCTTTGCCTGACCCTGCTTGCTCAACTCTACGTCTTTGTTTCGTTTTCT
GTTCTGCGCCGTTACAGATCACCATGGGATCCCATCACCATCACCATCACGGCGCCCCTATACTAGGTTA
TTGGAAAATTAAGGGCCTTGTGCAACCCACTCGACTTCTTTTGGAATATCTTGAAGAAAAATATGAAGAG
CATTTGTATGAGCGCGATGAAGGTGATAAATGGCGAAACAAAAAGTTTGAATTGGGTTTGGAGTTTCCCA
ATCTTCCTTATTATATTGATGGTGATGTTAAATTAACACAGTCTATGGCCATCATACGTTATATAGCTGA
CAAGCACAACATGTTGGGTGGTTGTCCAAAAGAGCGTGCAGAGATTTCAATGCTTGAAGGAGCGGTTTTG
GATATTAGATACGGTGTTTCGAGAATTGCATATAGTAAAGACTTTGAAACTCTCAAAGTTGATTTTCTTA
GCAAGCTACCTGAAATGCTGAAAATGTTCGAAGATCGTTTATGTCATAAAACATATTTAAATGGTGATCA
TGTAACCCATCCTGACTTCATGTTGTATGACGCTCTTGATGTTGTTTTATACATGGACCCAATGTGCCTG
GATGCGTTCCCAAAATTAGTTTGTTTTAAAAAACGTATTGAAGCTATCCCACAAATTGATAAGTACTTGA
AATCCAGCAAGTATATAGCATGGCCTTTGCAGGGCTGGCAAGCCACGTTTGGTGGTGGCGACCATCCTCC
AAAATCGGATCTGGTTCCGCGTGGATCTACAACTTTGTACAAAAAAGTTGAACGAGAAACGTAAAATGAT
ATAAATATCAATATATTAAATTAGATTTTGCATAAAAAACAGACTACATAATACTGTAAAACACAACATA
TGCAGTCACTATGAACCAACTACTTAGATGGTATTAGTGACCTGTAGAATTCGAGCTCTAGAGCTGCAGG
GCGGCCGCGATATCCCCTATAGTGAGTCGTATTACATGGTCATAGCTGTTTCCTGGCAGCTCTGGCCCGT
GTCTCAAAATCTCTGATGTTACATTGCACAAGATCGGTACCCGGGGATCCTCTAGACCAGCCAGGACAGA
AATGCCTCGACTTCGCTGCTACCCAAGGTTGCCGGGTGACGCACACCGTGGAAACGGATGAAGGCACGAA
CCCAGTGGACATAAGCCTGTTCGGTTCGTAAGCTGTAATGCAAGTAGCGTATGCGCTCACGCAACTGGTC
CAGAACCTTGACCGAACGCAGCGGTGGTAACGGCGCAGTGGCGGTTTTCATGGCTTGTTATGACTGTTTT
TTTGGGGTACAGTCTATGCCTCGGGCATCCAAGCAGCAAGCGCGTTACGCCGTGGGTCGATGTTTGATGT
TATGGAGCAGCAACGATGTTACGCAGCAGGGCAGTCGCCCTAAAACAAAGTTAAACATTATGAGGGAAGC
GGTGATCGCCGAAGTATCGACTCAACTATCAGAGGTAGTTGGCGTCATCGAGCGCCATCTCGAACCGACG
TTGCTGGCCGTACATTTGTACGGCTCCGCAGTGGATGGCGGCCTGAAGCCACACAGTGATATTGATTTGC
TGGTTACGGTGACCGTAAGGCTTGATGAAACAACGCGGCGAGCTTTGATCAACGACCTTTTGGAAACTTC
GGCTTCCCCTGGAGAGAGCGAGATTCTCCGCGCTGTAGAAGTCACCATTGTTGTGCACGACGACATCATT
CCGTGGCGTTATCCAGCTAAGCGCGAACTGCAATTTGGAGAATGGCAGCGCAATGACATTCTTGCAGGTA
TCTTCGAGCCAGCCACGATCGACATTGATCTGGCTATCTTGCTGACAAAAGCAAGAGAACATAGCGTTGC
CTTGGTAGGTCCAGCGGCGGAGGAACTCTTTGATCCGGTTCCTGAACAGGATCTATTTGAGGCGCTAAAT
GAAACCTTAACGCTATGGAACTCGCCGCCCGACTGGGCTGGCGATGAGCGAAATGTAGTGCTTACGTTGT
CCCGCATTTGGTACAGCGCAGTAACCGGCAAAATCGCGCCGAAGGATGTCGCTGCCGACTGGGCAATGGA
GCGCCTGCCGGCCCAGTATCAGCCCGTCATACTTGAAGCTAGACAGGCTTATCTTGGACAAGAAGAAGAT
CGCTTGGCCTCGCGCGCAGATCAGTTGGAAGAATTTGTCCACTACGTGAAAGGCGAGATCACCAAGGTAG
TCGGCAAATAACCCTCGAGCCACCCATGACCAAAATCCCTTAACGTGAGTTACGCGTCGTTCCACTGAGC
GTCAGACCCCGTAGAAAAGATCAAAGGATCTTCTTGAGATCCTTTTTTTCTGCGCGTAATCTGCTGCTTG
CAAACAAAAAAACCACCGCTACCAGCGGTGGTTTGTTTGCCGGATCAAGAGCTACCAACTCTTTTTCCGA
AGGTAACTGGCTTCAGCAGAGCGCAGATACCAAATACTGTTCTTCTAGTGTAGCCGTAGTTAGGCCACCA
CTTCAAGAACTCTGTAGCACCGCCTACATACCTCGCTCTGCTAATCCTGTTACCAGTGGCTGCTGCCAGT
GGCGATAAGTCGTGTCTTACCGGGTTGGACTCAAGACGATAGTTACCGGATAAGGCGCAGCGGTCGGGCT
GAACGGGGGGTTCGTGCACACAGCCCAGCTTGGAGCGAACGACCTACACCGAACTGAGATACCTACAGCG
TGAGCTATGAGAAAGCGCCACGCTTCCCGAAGGGAGAAAGGCGGACAGGTATCCGGTAAGCGGCAGGGTC
GGAACAGGAGAGCGCACGAGGGAGCTTCCAGGGGGAAACGCCTGGTATCTTTATAGTCCTGTCGGGTTTC
GCCACCTCTGACTTGAGCGTCGATTTTTGTGATGCTCGTCAGGGGGGCGGAGCCTATGGAAAAACGCCAG
CAACGCGGCCTTTTTACGGTTCCTGGCCTTTTGCTGGCCTTTTGCTCACATGTTCTTTCCTGCGTTATCC
CCTGATTCTGTGGATAACCGTATTACCGCTAGCCAGGAAGAGTTTGTAGAAACGCAAAAAGGCCATCCGT
CAGGATGGCCTTCTGCTTAGTTTGATGCCTGGCAGTTTATGGCGGGCGTCCTGCCCGCCACCCTCCGGGC
CGTTGCTTCACAACGTTCAAAT
